>Addgene plasmid | pHR-EF1Alpha-puro-T2A-Tet-on 3G-TRE3G-Ascl1 | analyzer sequence | sequence record 223930
CGCCAAATGGCAGTATTCATCCACAATTTTAAAAGAAAAGGGGGGATTGGGGGGTACAGTGCAGGGGAAA
GAATAGTAGACATAATAGCAACAGACATACAAACTAAAGAATTACAAAAACAAATTACAAAAATTCAAAA
TTTTCGGGTTTATTACAGGGACAGCAGAGATCCAGTTTGGATCGATAAGCTTGATATCGAATTCCTGCAG
CCAATTGAACCGGTGCCTAGAGAAGGTGGCGCGGGGTAAACTGGGAAAGTGATGTCGTGTACTGGCTCCG
CCTTTTTCCCGAGGGTGGGGGAGAACCGTATATAAGTGCAGTAGTCGCCGTGAACGTTCTTTTTCGCAAC
GGGTTTGCCGCCAGAACACAGGTAAGTGCCGTGTGTGGTTCCCGCGGGCCTGGCCTCTTTACGGGTTATG
GCCCTTGCGTGCCTTGAATTACTTCCACCTGGCTCCAGTACGTGATTCTTGATCCCGAGCTGGAGCCAGG
GGCGGGCCTTGCGCTTTAGGAGCCCCTTCGCCTCGTGCTTGAGTTGAGGCCTGGCCTGGGCGCTGGGGCC
GCCGCGTGCGAATCTGGTGGCACCTTCGCGCCTGTCTCGCTGCTTTCGATAAGTCTCTAGCCATTTAAAA
TTTTTGATGACGTGCTGCGACGCTTTTTTTCTGGCAAGATAGTCTTGTAAATGCGGGCCAGGATCTGCAC
ACTGGTATTTCGGTTTTTGGGCCCGCGGCCGGCGACGGGGCCCGTGCGTCCCAGCGCACATGTTCGGCGA
GGCGGGGCCTGCGAGCGCGGCCACCGAGAATCGGACGGGGGTAGTCTCAAGCTGGCCGGCCTGCTCTGGT
GCCTGGCCTCGCGCCGCCGTGTATCGCCCCGCCCTGGGCGGCAAGGCTGGCCCGGTCGGCACCAGTTGCG
TGAGCGGAAAGATGGCCGCTTCCCGGCCCTGCTCCAGGGGGCTCAAAATGGAGGACGCGGCGCTCGGGAG
AGCGGGCGGGTGAGTCACCCACACAAAGGAAAAGGGCCTTTCCGTCCTCAGCCGTCGCTTCATGTGACTC
CACGGAGTACCGGGCGCCGTCCAGGCACCTCGATTAGTTCTGGAGCTTTTGGAGTACGTCGTCTTTAGGT
TGGGGGGAGGGGTTTTATGCGATGGAGTTTCCCCACACTGAGTGGGTGGAGACTGAAGTTAGGCCAGCTT
GGCACTTGATGTAATTCTCCTTGGAATTTGGCCTTTTTGAGTTTGGATCTTGGTTCATTCTCAAGCCTCA
GACAGTGGTTCAAAGTTTTTTTCTTCCATTTCAGGTGTCGTGAACAGGGGATCTGGAGCTCTCGAGAATT
CTCACGCGTCTGCAGGATATCAAGCTTGCGGTACCGCGGGCCCGGCCCACCATGACCGAGTACAAGCCCA
CGGTGCGCCTCGCCACCCGCGACGACGTCCCCCGGGCCGTACGCACCCTCGCCGCCGCGTTCGCCGACTA
CCCCGCCACGCGCCACACCGTCGACCCGGACCGCCACATCGAGCGGGTCACCGAGCTGCAAGAACTCTTC
CTCACGCGCGTCGGGCTCGACATCGGCAAGGTGTGGGTCGCGGACGACGGCGCCGCGGTGGCGGTCTGGA
CCACGCCGGAGAGCGTCGAAGCGGGGGCGGTGTTCGCCGAGATCGGCCCGCGCATGGCCGAGTTGAGCGG
TTCCCGGCTGGCCGCGCAGCAACAGATGGAAGGCCTCCTGGCGCCGCACCGGCCCAAGGAGCCCGCGTGG
TTCCTGGCCACCGTCGGCGTCTCGCCCGACCACCAGGGCAAGGGTCTGGGCAGCGCCGTCGTGCTCCCCG
GAGTGGAGGCGGCCGAGCGCGCCGGGGTGCCCGCCTTCCTGGAGACCTCCGCGCCCCGCAACCTCCCCTT
CTACGAGCGGCTCGGCTTCACCGTCACCGCCGACGTCGAGGTGCCCGAAGGACCGCGCACCTGGTGCATG
ACCCGCAAGCCCGGTGCCGGATCGGGAGAGGGCAGAGGAAGTCTGCTAACATGCGGTGACGTCGAGGAGA
ATCCTGGCCCACCGGTCGCCACCATGAGCCGGCTGGACAAGAGCAAAGTGATCAACAGCGCCCTGGAACT
GCTGAACGGCGTGGGCATCGAGGGCCTGACCACCCGGAAGCTGGCCCAGAAACTGGGCGTGGAACAGCCC
ACCCTGTACTGGCACGTGAAGAACAAGCGGGCCCTGCTGGACGCCCTGCCCATCGAGATGCTGGACCGGC
ACCACACCCACAGCTGCCCTCTGGAAGGCGAGAGCTGGCAGGACTTCCTGCGGAACAACGCCAAGAGCTA
CAGATGCGCCCTGCTGAGCCACCGGGACGGCGCCAAAGTGCACCTGGGCACCAGACCCACCGAGAAGCAG
TACGAGACACTGGAAAACCAGCTGGCCTTCCTGTGCCAGCAGGGCTTCAGCCTGGAAAACGCCCTGTACG
CCCTGAGCGCCGTGGGCCACTTCACCCTGGGCTGCGTGCTGGAAGAACAGGAACACCAGGTCGCCAAAGA
GGAAAGAGAGACACCCACCACCGACAGCATGCCCCCCCTGCTGAAGCAGGCCATCGAGCTGTTCGACAGA
CAGGGCGCCGAGCCCGCCTTCCTGTTCGGCCTGGAACTGATCATCTGCGGCCTCGAGAAGCAGCTGAAGT
GCGAGAGCGGCGGACCCACCGACGCCCTGGACGACTTCGACCTGGACATGCTGCCCGCCGATGCCCTGGA
TGATTTTGATCTGGATATGCTCCCTGCTGACGCTCTCGATGACTTCGATCTCGATATGCTGCCAGGCTAA
CCTGCAGGCATGCAAGCTTGATATCAAGCTTATCGATAATCAACCTCTGGATTACAAAATTTGTGAAAGA
TTGACTGGTATTCTTAACTATGTTGCTCCTTTTACGCTATGTGGATACGCTGCTTTAATGCCTTTGTATC
ATGCTATTGCTTCCCGTATGGCTTTCATTTTCTCCTCCTTGTATAAATCCTGGTTGCTGTCTCTTTATGA
GGAGTTGTGGCCCGTTGTCAGGCAACGTGGCGTGGTGTGCACTGTGTTTGCTGACGCAACCCCCACTGGT
TGGGGCATTGCCACCACCTGTCAGCTCCTTTCCGGGACTTTCGCTTTCCCCCTCCCTATTGCCACGGCGG
AACTCATCGCCGCCTGCCTTGCCCGCTGCTGGACAGGGGCTCGGCTGTTGGGCACTGACAATTCCGTGGT
GTTGTCGGGGAAATCATCGTCCTTTCCTTGGCTGCTCGCCTGTGTTGCCACCTGGATTCTGCGCGGGACG
TCCTTCTGCTACGTCCCTTCGGCCCTCAATCCAGCGGACCTTCCTTCCCGCGGCCTGCTGCCGGCTCTGC
GGCCTCTTCCGCGTCTTCGCCTTCGCCCTCAGACGAGTCGGATCTCCCTTTGGGCCGCCTCCCCGCATCG
ATACCGGTAAAGCTGATATCTCCACCCCACAGTGGTTTACTCCCTATCAGTGATAGAGAACGTATGAAGA
GTTTACTCCCTATCAGTGATAGAGAACGTATGCAGACTTTACTCCCTATCAGTGATAGAGAACGTATAAG
GAGTTTACTCCCTATCAGTGATAGAGAACGTATGACCAGTTTACTCCCTATCAGTGATAGAGAACGTATC
TACAGTTTACTCCCTATCAGTGATAGAGAACGTATATCCAGTTTACTCCCTATCAGTGATAGAGAACGTA
TAAGCTTTAGGCGTGTACGGTGGGCGCCTATAAAAGCAGAGCTCGTTTAGTGAACCGTCAGATCGCCTGG
AGCAATTCCACAACACTTTTGTCTTATACCAACTTTCCGTACCACTTCCTACCCTCGTAAACTTAAGGTT
AATTAACGCCACC
[693 nt withheld, positions 3864-4556]
TGATAAATGCATACCGGTGCGGCCGCAATCGATCGCCCACCCCAACTTGTTTATTGCAGCTTATAATGGT
TACAAATAAAGCAATAGCATCACAAATTTCACAAATAAAGCATTTTTTTCACTGCATTCTAGTTGTGGTT
TGTCCAAACTCATCAATGTATCTTATCATGTCTGCGATACCGTCGACCTCGAGGGAATTAATTCGAGCTC
GGTACCTTTAAGACCAATGACTTACAAGGCAGCTGTAGATCTTAGCCACTTTTTAAAAGAAAAGGGGGGA
CTGGAAGGGCTAATTCACTCCCAACGAAGACAAGATCTGCTTTTTGCTTGTACTGGGTCTCTCTGGTTAG
ACCAGATCTGAGCCTGGGAGCTCTCTGGCTAACTAGGGAACCCACTGCTTAAGCCTCAATAAAGCTTGCC
TTGAGTGCTTCAAGTAGTGTGTGCCCGTCTGTTGTGTGACTCTGGTAACTAGAGATCCCTCAGACCCTTT
TAGTCAGTGTGGAAAATCTCTAGCAGCATCTAGAATTAATTCCGTGTATTCTATAGTGTCACCTAAATCG
TATGTGTATGATACATAAGGTTATGTATTAATTGTAGCCGCGTTCTAACGACAATATGTACAAGCCTAAT
TGTGTAGCATCTGGCTTACTGAAGCAGACCCTATCATCTCTCTCGTAAACTGCCGTCAGAGTCGGTTTGG
TTGGACGAACCTTCTGAGTTTCTGGTAACGCCGTCCCGCACCCGGAAATGGTCAGCGAACCAATCAGCAG
GGTCATCGCTAGCCAGATCCTCTACGCCGGACGCATCGTGGCCGGCATCACCGGCGCCACAGGTGCGGTT
GCTGGCGCCTATATCGCCGACATCACCGATGGGGAAGATCGGGCTCGCCACTTCGGGCTCATGAGCGCTT
GTTTCGGCGTGGGTATGGTGGCAGGCCCCGTGGCCGGGGGACTGTTGGGCGCCATCTCCTTGCATGCACC
ATTCCTTGCGGCGGCGGTGCTCAACGGCCTCAACCTACTACTGGGCTGCTTCCTAATGCAGGAGTCGCAT
AAGGGAGAGCGTCGAATGGTGCACTCTCAGTACAATCTGCTCTGATGCCGCATAGTTAAGCCAGCCCCGA
CACCCGCCAACACCCGCTGACGCGCCCTGACGGGCTTGTCTGCTCCCGGCATCCGCTTACAGACAAGCTG
TGACCGTCTCCGGGAGCTGCATGTGTCAGAGGTTTTCACCGTCATCACCGAAACGCGCGAGACGAAAGGG
CCTCGTGATACGCCTATTTTTATAGGTTAATGTCATGATAATAATGGTTTCTTAGACGTCAGGTGGCACT
TTTCGGGGAAATGTGCGCGGAACCCCTATTTGTTTATTTTTCTAAATACATTCAAATATGTATCCGCTCA
TGAGACAATAACCCTGATAAATGCTTCAATAATATTGAAAAAGGAAGAGTATGAGTATTCAACATTTCCG
TGTCGCCCTTATTCCCTTTTTTGCGGCATTTTGCCTTCCTGTTTTTGCTCACCCAGAAACGCTGGTGAAA
GTAAAAGATGCTGAAGATCAGTTGGGTGCACGAGTGGGTTACATCGAACTGGATCTCAACAGCGGTAAGA
TCCTTGAGAGTTTTCGCCCCGAAGAACGTTTTCCAATGATGAGCACTTTTAAAGTTCTGCTATGTGGCGC
GGTATTATCCCGTATTGACGCCGGGCAAGAGCAACTCGGTCGCCGCATACACTATTCTCAGAATGACTTG
GTTGAGTACTCACCAGTCACAGAAAAGCATCTTACGGATGGCATGACAGTAAGAGAATTATGCAGTGCTG
CCATAACCATGAGTGATAACACTGCGGCCAACTTACTTCTGACAACGATCGGAGGACCGAAGGAGCTAAC
CGCTTTTTTGCACAACATGGGGGATCATGTAACTCGCCTTGATCGTTGGGAACCGGAGCTGAATGAAGCC
ATACCAAACGACGAGCGTGACACCACGATGCCTGTAGCAATGGCAACAACGTTGCGCAAACTATTAACTG
GCGAACTACTTACTCTAGCTTCCCGGCAACAATTAATAGACTGGATGGAGGCGGATAAAGTTGCAGGACC
ACTTCTGCGCTCGGCCCTTCCGGCTGGCTGGTTTATTGCTGATAAATCTGGAGCCGGTGAGCGTGGGTCT
CGCGGTATCATTGCAGCACTGGGGCCAGATGGTAAGCCCTCCCGTATCGTAGTTATCTACACGACGGGGA
GTCAGGCAACTATGGATGAACGAAATAGACAGATCGCTGAGATAGGTGCCTCACTGATTAAGCATTGGTA
ACTGTCAGACCAAGTTTACTCATATATACTTTAGATTGATTTAAAACTTCATTTTTAATTTAAAAGGATC
TAGGTGAAGATCCTTTTTGATAATCTCATGACCAAAATCCCTTAACGTGAGTTTTCGTTCCACTGAGCGT
CAGACCCCGTAGAAAAGATCAAAGGATCTTCTTGAGATCCTTTTTTTCTGCGCGTAATCTGCTGCTTGCA
AACAAAAAAACCACCGCTACCAGCGGTGGTTTGTTTGCCGGATCAAGAGCTACCAACTCTTTTTCCGAAG
GTAACTGGCTTCAGCAGAGCGCAGATACCAAATACTGTCTTTCTAGTGTAGCCGTAGTTAGGCCACCACT
TCAAGAACTCTGTAGCACCGCCTACATACCTCGCTCTGCTAATCCTGTTACCAGTGGCTGCTGCCAGTGG
CGATAAGTCGTGTCTTACCGGGTTGGACTCAAGACGATAGTTACCGGATAAGGCGCAGCGGTCGGGCTGA
ACGGGGGGTTCGTGCACACAGCCCAGCTTGGAGCGAACGACCTACACCGAACTGAGATACCTACAGCGTG
AGCTATGAGAAAGCGCCACGCTTCCCGAAGGGAGAAAGGCGGACAGGTATCCGGTAAGCGGCAGGGTCGG
AACAGGAGAGCGCACGAGGGAGCTTCCAGGGGGAAACGCCTGGTATCTTTATAGTCCTGTCGGGTTTCGC
CACCTCTGACTTGAGCGTCGATTTTTGTGATGCTCGTCAGGGGGGCGGAGCCTATGGAAAAACGCCAGCA
ACGCGGCCTTTTTACGGTTCCTGGCCTTTTGCTGGCCTTTTGCTCACATGTTCTTTCCTGCGTTATCCCC
TGATTCTGTGGATAACCGTATTACCGCCTTTGAGTGAGCTGATACCGCTCGCCGCAGCCGAACGACCGAG
CGCAGCGAGTCAGTGAGCGAGGAAGCGGAAGAGCGCCCAATACGCAAACCGCCTCTCCCCGCGCGTTGGC
CGATTCATTAATGCAGCTGTGGAATGTGTGTCAGTTAGGGTGTGGAAAGTCCCCAGGCTCCCCAGCAGGC
AGAAGTATGCAAAGCATGCATCTCAATTAGTCAGCAACCAGGTGTGGAAAGTCCCCAGGCTCCCCAGCAG
GCAGAAGTATGCAAAGCATGCATCTCAATTAGTCAGCAACCATAGTCCCGCCCCTAACTCCGCCCATCCC
GCCCCTAACTCCGCCCAGTTCCGCCCATTCTCCGCCCCATGGCTGACTAATTTTTTTTATTTATGCAGAG
GCCGAGGCCGCCTCGGCCTCTGAGCTATTCCAGAAGTAGTGAGGAGGCTTTTTTGGAGGCCTAGGCTTTT
GCAAAAAGCTTGGACACAAGACAGGCTTGCGAGATATGTTTGAGAATACCACTTTATCCCGCGTCAGGGA
GAGGCAGTGCGTAAAAAGACGCGGACTCATGTGAAATACTGGTTTTTAGTGCGCCAGATCTCTATAATCT
CGCGCAACCTATTTTCCCCTCGAACACTTTTTAAGCCGTAGATAAACAGGCTGGGACACTTCACATGAGC
GAAAAATACATCGTCACCTGGGACATGTTGCAGATCCATGCACGTAAACTCGCAAGCCGACTGATGCCTT
CTGAACAATGGAAAGGCATTATTGCCGTAAGCCGTGGCGGTCTGTACCGGGTGCGTTACTGGCGCGTGAA
CTGGGTATTCGTCATGTCGATACCGTTTGTATTTCCAGCTACGATCACGACAACCAGCGCGAGCTTAAAG
TGCTGAAACGCGCAGAAGGCGATGGCGAAGGCTTCATCGTTATTGATGACCTGGTGGATACCGGTGGTAC
TGCGGTTGCGATTCGTGAAATGTATCCAAAAGCGCACTTTGTCACCATCTTCGCAAAACCGGCTGGTCGT
CCGCTGGTTGATGACTATGTTGTTGATATCCCGCAAGATACCTGGATTGAACAGCCGTGGGATATGGGCG
TCGTATTCGTCCCGCCAATCTCCGGTCGCTAATCTTTTCAACGCCTGGCACTGCCGGGCGTTGTTCTTTT
TAACTTCAGGCGGGTTACAATAGTTTCCAGTAAGTATTCTGGAGGCTGCATCCATGACACAGGCAAACCT
GAGCGAAACCCTGTTCAAACCCCGCTTTAAACATCCTGAAACCTCGACGCTAGTCCGCCGCTTTAATCAC
GGCGCACAACCGCCTGTGCAGTCGGCCCTTGATGGTAAAACCATCCCTCACTGGTATCGCATGATTAACC
GTCTGATGTGGATCTGGCGCGGCATTGACCCACGCGAAATCCTCGACGTCCAGGCACGTATTGTGATGAG
CGATGCCGAACGTACCGACGATGATTTATACGATACGGTGATTGGCTACCGTGGCGGCAACTGGATTTAT
GAGTGGGCCCCGGATCTTTGTGAAGGAACCTTACTTCTGTGGTGTGACATAATTGGACAAACTACCTACA
GAGATTTAAAGCTCTAAGGTAAATATAAAATTTTTAAGTGTATAATGTGTTAAACTACTGATTCTAATTG
TTTGTGTATTTTAGATTCCAACCTATGGAACTGATGAATGGGAGCAGTGGTGGAATGCCTTTAATGAGGA
AAACCTGTTTTGCTCAGAAGAAATGCCATCTAGTGATGATGAGGCTACTGCTGACTCTCAACATTCTACT
CCTCCAAAAAAGAAGAGAAAGGTAGAAGACCCCAAGGACTTTCCTTCAGAATTGCTAAGTTTTTTGAGTC
ATGCTGTGTTTAGTAATAGAACTCTTGCTTGCTTTGCTATTTACACCACAAAGGAAAAAGCTGCACTGCT
ATACAAGAAAATTATGGAAAAATATTCTGTAACCTTTATAAGTAGGCATAACAGTTATAATCATAACATA
CTGTTTTTTCTTACTCCACACAGGCATAGAGTGTCTGCTATTAATAACTATGCTCAAAAATTGTGTACCT
TTAGCTTTTTAATTTGTAAAGGGGTTAATAAGGAATATTTGATGTATAGTGCCTTGACTAGAGATCATAA
TCAGCCATACCACATTTGTAGAGGTTTTACTTGCTTTAAAAAACCTCCCACACCTCCCCCTGAACCTGAA
ACATAAAATGAATGCAATTGTTGTTGTTAACTTGTTTATTGCAGCTTATAATGGTTACAAATAAAGCAAT
AGCATCACAAATTTCACAAATAAAGCATTTTTTTCACTGCATTCTAGTTGTGGTTTGTCCAAACTCATCA
ATGTATCTTATCATGTCTGGATCAACTGGATAACTCAAGCTAACCAAAATCATCCCAAACTTCCCACCCC
ATACCCTATTACCACTGCCAATTACCTAGTGGTTTCATTTACTCTAAACCTGTGATTCCTCTGAATTATT
TTCATTTTAAAGAAATTGTATTTGTTAAATATGTACTACAAACTTAGTAGTTGGAAGGGCTAATTCACTC
CCAAAGAAGACAAGATATCCTTGATCTGTGGATCTACCACACACAAGGCTACTTCCCTGATTAGCAGAAC
TACACACCAGGGCCAGGGGTCAGATATCCACTGACCTTTGGATGGTGCTACAAGCTAGTACCAGTTGAGC
CAGATAAGGTAGAAGAGGCCAATAAAGGAGAGAACACCAGCTTGTTACACCCTGTGAGCCTGCATGGGAT
GGATGACCCGGAGAGAGAAGTGTTAGAGTGGAGGTTTGACAGCCGCCTAGCATTTCATCACGTGGCCCGA
GAGCTGCATCCGGAGTACTTCAAGAACTGCTGATATCGAGCTTGCTACAAGGGACTTTCCGCTGGGGACT
TTCCAGGGAGGCGTGGCCTGGGCGGGACTGGGGAGTGGCGAGCCCTCAGATCCTGCATATAAGCAGCTGC
TTTTTGCCTGTACTGGGTCTCTCTGGTTAGACCAGATCTGAGCCTGGGAGCTCTCTGGCTAACTAGGGAA
CCCACTGCTTAAGCCTCAATAAAGCTTGCCTTGAGTGCTTCAAGTAGTGTGTGCCCGTCTGTTGTGTGAC
TCTGGTAACTAGAGATCCCTCAGACCCTTTTAGTCAGTGTGGAAAATCTCTAGCAGTGGCGCCCGAACAG
GGACTTGAAAGCGAAAGGGAAACCAGAGGAGCTCTCTCGACGCAGGACTCGGCTTGCTGAAGCGCGCACG
GCAAGAGGCGAGGGGCGGCGACTGGTGAGTACGCCAAAAATTTTGACTAGCGGAGGCTAGAAGGAGAGAG
ATGGGTGCGAGAGCGTCAGTATTAAGCGGGGGAGAATTAGATCGCGATGGGAAAAAATTCGGTTAAGGCC
AGGGGGAAAGAAAAAATATAAATTAAAACATATAGTATGGGCAAGCAGGGAGCTAGAACGATTCGCAGTT
AATCCTGGCCTGTTAGAAACATCAGAAGGCTGTAGACAAATACTGGGACAGCTACAACCATCCCTTCAGA
CAGGATCAGAAGAACTTAGATCATTATATAATACAGTAGCAACCCTCTATTGTGTGCATCAAAGGATAGA
GATAAAAGACACCAAGGAAGCTTTAGACAAGATAGAGGAAGAGCAAAACAAAAGTAAGACCACCGCACAG
CAAGCGGCCGGCCGCTGATCTTCAGACCTGGAGGAGGAGATATGAGGGACAATTGGAGAAGTGAATTATA
TAAATATAAAGTAGTAAAAATTGAACCATTAGGAGTAGCACCCACCAAGGCAAAGAGAAGAGTGGTGCAG
AGAGAAAAAAGAGCAGTGGGAATAGGAGCTTTGTTCCTTGGGTTCTTGGGAGCAGCAGGAAGCACTATGG
GCGCAGCGTCAATGACGCTGACGGTACAGGCCAGACAATTATTGTCTGGTATAGTGCAGCAGCAGAACAA
TTTGCTGAGGGCTATTGAGGCGCAACAGCATCTGTTGCAACTCACAGTCTGGGGCATCAAGCAGCTCCAG
GCAAGAATCCTGGCTGTGAAAGATACCTAAAGGATCAACAGCTCCTGGGGATTTGGGGTTGCTCTGGAAA
ACTCATTTGCACCACTGCTGTGCCTTGGAATGCTAGTTGGAGTAATAAATCTCTGGAACAGATTTGGAAT
CACACGACCTGGATGGAGTGGGACAGAGAAATTAACAATTACACAAGCTTAATACACTCCTTAATTGAAG
AATCGCAAAACCAGCAAGAAAAGAATGAACAAGAATTATTGGAATTAGATAAATGGGCAAGTTTGTGGAA
TTGGTTTAACATAACAAATTGGCTGTGGTATATAAAATTATTCATAATGATAGTAGGAGGCTTGGTAGGT
TTAAGAATAGTTTTTGCTGTACTTTCTATAGTGAATAGAGTTAGGCAGGGATATTCACCATTATCGTTTC
AGACCCACCTCCCAACCCCGAGGGGACCCGACAGGCCCGAAGGAATAGAAGAAGAAGGTGGAGAGAGAGA
CAGAGACAGATCCATTCGATTAGTGAACGGATCTCGACGGTAT
Features (pLannotate 1.2.2; 37 found; start..end, strand, type, name):
     27..144     +  misc_feature   cPPT/CTS: central polypurine tract and central termination sequence of HIV-1
    181..212     -  misc_feature   MCS (fragment): pBluescript multiple cloning site
    212..1303    +  promoter       EF-1α promoter (fragment): strong constitutive promoter for human elongation factor EF-1α
   1382..1978    +  CDS            PuroR: puromycin N-acetyltransferase; pac from Streptomyces alboniger; confers resistance to puromycin
   2054..2671    +  CDS            tetR: TETR2_ECOLX - Experimental evidence at protein level: Swiss-Prot protein existence level 1. TetR is the repressor of the tetracycline resistance element; its N-terminal region forms a helix-turn-helix structure and binds DNA. Binding of tetracycline to TetR reduces the repressor affinity for the tetracycline resistance gene (tetA) promoter operator sites. From Escherichia coli.
   2800..2819    +  misc_feature   MCS (fragment): pUC18/19 multiple cloning site
   2820..2838    +  misc_feature   MCS (fragment): pBluescript multiple cloning site
   2838..3426    +  misc_feature   WPRE: woodchuck hepatitis virus posttranscriptional regulatory element
   3465..3841    +  promoter       TRE3G promoter: 3rd-generation Tet-responsive promoter that can be activated by binding of Tet-On® 3G
   3864..4556    +  CDS            Ascl1 (sequence withheld): ASCL1_MOUSE - Also known as Ash1 From Mus musculus (Mouse).
   4600..4721    +  polyA_signal   SV40 poly(A) signal: SV40 polyadenylation signal
   4731..4751    +  misc_feature   MCS (fragment): pBluescript multiple cloning site
   4768..4836    +  CDS            nef (fragment): NEF_HV1Z2 - Experimental evidence at protein level: Swiss-Prot protein existence level 1. Extracellular Nef protein targets CD4(+) T-lymphocytes for apoptosis by interacting with CXCR4 surface receptors. From Human immunodeficiency virus type 1 group M subtype D (isolate Z2/CDC-Z34) (HIV-1).
   4838..5071    +  LTR            3' LTR (ΔU3): self-inactivating 3' long terminal repeat (LTR) from HIV-1
   5096..5114    -  promoter       SP6 promoter: promoter for bacteriophage SP6 RNA polymerase
   5342..5621    +  CDS            TcR (fragment): tetracycline efflux protein; tet; confers resistance to tetracycline
   5622..5670    -  misc_feature   bom (fragment): basis of mobility region from pBR322
   5772..5807    -  CDS            rop (fragment): Rop protein, which maintains plasmids at low copy number; rop
   5902..6006    +  promoter       AmpR promoter: bla
   6007..6867    +  CDS            AmpR: β-lactamase; bla; confers resistance to ampicillin, carbenicillin, and related antibiotics
   7038..7626    +  rep_origin     ori: high-copy-number ColE1/pMB1/pBR322/pUC origin of replication
   7809..7865    +  CDS            lacI (fragment): lac repressor; lacI; The lac repressor binds to the lac operator to inhibit transcription in E. coli. This inhibition can be relieved by adding lactose or isopropyl-β-D-thiogalactopyranoside (IPTG).
   7872..8201    +  promoter       SV40 promoter: SV40 enhancer and early promoter
   8401..8520    +  CDS            gpt (fragment): XGPT_ECOLI - Also known as gpp, gxu. Experimental evidence at protein level: Swiss-Prot protein existence level 1. Purine salvage pathway enzyme that catalyzes the transfer of the ribosyl-5-phosphate group from 5-phospho-alpha-D-ribose 1- diphosphate (PRPP) to the N9 position of the 6-oxopurines guanine and xanthine to form the corresponding ribonucleotides GMP (guanosine 5'- monophosphate) and XMP (xanthosine 5'-monophosphate), with the release of PPi. To a lesser extent, also acts on hypoxanthine (PubMed:9100006, PubMed:3886014). Does not ribophosphorylate adenine (PubMed:3886014). From Esch
   8520..8855    +  CDS            gpt (fragment): XGPT_ECOLI - Also known as gpp, gxu. Experimental evidence at protein level: Swiss-Prot protein existence level 1. Purine salvage pathway enzyme that catalyzes the transfer of the ribosyl-5-phosphate group from 5-phospho-alpha-D-ribose 1- diphosphate (PRPP) to the N9 position of the 6-oxopurines guanine and xanthine to form the corresponding ribonucleotides GMP (guanosine 5'- monophosphate) and XMP (xanthosine 5'-monophosphate), with the release of PPi. To a lesser extent, also acts on hypoxanthine (PubMed:9100006, PubMed:3886014). Does not ribophosphorylate adenine (PubMed:3886014). From Esch
   8950..9255    +  CDS            frsA (fragment): FRSA_ECOLI - Also known as yafA. Experimental evidence at protein level: Swiss-Prot protein existence level 1. Catalyzes the hydrolysis of esters (PubMed:15808744). Displays esterase activity toward pNP-butyrate (PubMed:15808744). May stimulate mixed-acid fermentation by acting as a fermentation/respiration switch that down-regulates respiration and up- regulates fermentation rates (PubMed:15169777). From Escherichia coli (strain K12).
   9259..9333    +  CDS            small t antigen (fragment): SV40 (simian virus 40) small t antigen
   9335..9400    +  intron         small t intron: SV40 (simian virus 40) small t antigen intron
   9530..9550    +  CDS            SV40 NLS: nuclear localization signal of SV40 (simian virus 40) large T antigen
   9869..9952    +  CDS            large T antigen (fragment): large T antigen from SV40 (simian virus 40)
   9975..10109   +  polyA_signal   SV40 poly(A) signal: SV40 polyadenylation signal
  10277..10606   +  CDS            nef (fragment): NEF_HV1BR - Experimental evidence at protein level: Swiss-Prot protein existence level 1. Extracellular Nef protein targets CD4(+) T-lymphocytes for apoptosis by interacting with CXCR4 surface receptors (PubMed:14990729). From Human immunodeficiency virus type 1 group M subtype B (isolate BRU/LAI) (HIV-1).
  10654..10911   +  LTR            5' LTR (truncated): truncated 5' long terminal repeat (LTR) from HIV-1
  10958..11083   +  misc_feature   HIV-1 Ψ: packaging signal of human immunodeficiency virus type 1
  11067..11405   +  CDS            HIV-1 gag (fragment): gag protein from human immunodeficiency virus 1; gag
  11580..11812   +  misc_feature   RRE: The Rev response element (RRE) of HIV-1 allows for Rev-dependent mRNA export from the nucleus to the cytoplasm.
  11784..12290   +  CDS            env (fragment): ENV_HV1H2 - Experimental evidence at protein level: Swiss-Prot protein existence level 1. [Transmembrane protein gp41]: Acts as a class I viral fusion protein. Under the current model, the protein has at least 3 conformational states: pre-fusion native state, pre-hairpin intermediate state, and post-fusion hairpin state. During fusion of viral and target intracellular membranes, the coiled coil regions (heptad repeats) assume a trimer-of-hairpins structure, positioning the fusion peptide in close proximity to the C-terminal region of the ectodomain. The formation of this structure appears to d
